Addgene plasmid #173672: pKSB-610 U6-sgRNA2 GGAA AGAG
Purpose: (Empty Backbone) To clone and express a gRNA in Anopheles
Depositing lab: Eric Marois. Depositing organization: CNRS UPR 9022, INSERM U1257, Réponse immunitaire chez le moustique anophèle vecteur du paludisme. Publication: A toolbox of engineered mosquito lines to study salivary gland biology and malaria transmission. Klug D, Arnold K, Mela-Lopez R, Marois E, Blandin SA. PLoS Pathog. 2022 Oct 12;18(10):e1010881. doi: 10.1371/journal.ppat.1010881. eCollection 2022 Oct. PubMed 36223382.
Backbone
  Vector backbone: pBluescript II KS +
  Backbone manufacturer: Stratagene
  Backbone size (bp): 3000
  Modifications to backbone: BsaI restriction site was mutated. U6 promoter from Anopheles gambiae AGAP013557 drives expression of a classical gRNA template (Jinek et al., 2012) in which a specific gRNA protospacer sequence can be cloned using two BbsI restrictions sites.
  Vector type: Insect Expression, CRISPR
Growth in bacteria
  Bacterial resistance: Ampicillin, 100 μg/mL
  Growth temperature: 37°C
  Growth strain: DH5alpha
  Copy number: High Copy
Gene/Insert
  Cloning method: Restriction Enzyme
  Sequencing primers: 5′ M13R; 3′ M13F
Terms and licenses: Academic/Nonprofit Terms; Industry Terms: Not Available to Industry
Depositor comments: U6 promoter from Anopheles gambiae AGAP013557 drives expression of a classical gRNA template (Jinek et al., 2012) in which a specific gRNA protospacer sequence can be cloned using two BbsI restrictions sites. This plasmid is part of a kit to assemble a multiple-gRNA expression vector by Golden Gate Cloning for mutagenesis in Anopheles mosquitoes.
How to cite: pKSB-610 U6-sgRNA2 GGAA AGAG was a gift from Eric Marois (Addgene plasmid # 173672 ; http://n2t.net/addgene:173672 ; RRID:Addgene_173672)
