[The description below was written by a language model from this plasmid's Addgene catalogue record and pLannotate feature annotations shown in this document.]
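Description:
pKSB-610 U6-sgRNA2 GGAA AGAG is an empty guide-RNA cloning and expression module for CRISPR mutagenesis in Anopheles mosquitoes, built on a pBluescript II KS(+) backbone in which the native BsaI site has been mutated. It is a small (about 3.4 kb) high-copy plasmid maintained in E. coli through the pUC/ColE1-type origin and selected with ampicillin via the β-lactamase gene and its promoter. The usual pBluescript elements remain: an f1 phage origin, the lac promoter/operator region with a lacZα fragment, and T7 and T3 promoters flanking the split multiple cloning site that holds the insert.

The payload, sitting on the reverse strand between the two MCS fragments, is a U6 small nuclear RNA promoter taken from Anopheles gambiae gene AGAP013557, placed upstream of the standard Streptococcus pyogenes Cas9 single-guide RNA scaffold. The automated annotation detects the scaffold but not the mosquito U6 promoter, which presumably occupies the unannotated stretch next to it. Two BbsI sites between promoter and scaffold allow a target-specific protospacer to be inserted by restriction cloning, yielding a complete sgRNA transcribed by RNA polymerase III in mosquito cells.

The plasmid is one member of a kit for assembling multi-gRNA expression vectors by Golden Gate cloning. Removal of the backbone BsaI site is consistent with that enzyme being used for the assembly step. The "sgRNA2 GGAA AGAG" in the name likely denotes the module's position and its flanking four-base overhangs, though the record does not say so explicitly. No Cas9 or insect selection marker is present.
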