Features (pLannotate 1.2.2; 14 found; start..end, strand, type, name):
     30..458     -  rep_origin     f1 ori (sequence partly withheld): f1 bacteriophage origin of replication; arrow indicates direction of (+) strand synthesis
    463..620     -  CDS            lacZα (fragment): LacZα fragment of β-galactosidase; lacZ fragment
    623..641     +  promoter       T7 promoter: promoter for bacteriophage T7 RNA polymerase
    650..696     +  misc_feature   MCS (fragment): pBluescript multiple cloning site
    738..813     -  misc_RNA       gRNA scaffold: guide RNA scaffold for the Streptococcus pyogenes CRISPR/Cas9 system
   1162..1226    +  misc_feature   MCS (fragment): pBluescript multiple cloning site
   1238..1256    -  promoter       T3 promoter: promoter for bacteriophage T3 RNA polymerase
   1301..1317    -  protein_bind   lac operator: The lac repressor binds to the lac operator to inhibit transcription in E. coli. This inhibition can be relieved by adding lactose or isopropyl-β-D-thiogalactopyranoside (IPTG). lac repressor encoded by lacI
   1325..1355    -  promoter       lac promoter: promoter for the E. coli lac operon
   1370..1391    -  protein_bind   CAP binding site: CAP binding activates transcription in the presence of cAMP. E. coli catabolite activator protein
   1404..1496    -  CDS            lacI (fragment): lac repressor; lacI; The lac repressor binds to the lac operator to inhibit transcription in E. coli. This inhibition can be relieved by adding lactose or isopropyl-β-D-thiogalactopyranoside (IPTG).
   1679..2267    -  rep_origin     ori: high-copy-number ColE1/pMB1/pBR322/pUC origin of replication
   2438..3298    -  CDS            AmpR: β-lactamase; bla; confers resistance to ampicillin, carbenicillin, and related antibiotics
   3299..3403    -  promoter       AmpR promoter: bla
>Addgene plasmid #173672 | pKSB-610 U6-sgRNA2 GGAA AGAG | addgene full sequence | sequence record 342961 | Addgene NGS Result
CTAAATTGTAAGCGTTAATATTTTGTTAAAATTCGCGTTAAATTTTTGTTAAATCAGCTCATTTTTTAAC
CAATAGGCCGAAATCGGCAAAATCCCTTATAAATCAAAAGAATAGACCGAGATAGGGT
[37 nt withheld, positions 129-165]
AAAGAACGTGGACTCCAACGTCAAAGG
[49 nt withheld, positions 193-241]
T
[91 nt withheld, positions 243-333]
G
[124 nt withheld, positions 335-458]
CCCATTCGCCATTCAGGCTGCGCAACTGTTGGGAAGGGCGATCGGTGCGGGCCTCTTCGCTATTACGCCA
GCTGGCGAAAGGGGGATGTGCTGCAAGGCGATTAAGTTGGGTAACGCCAGGGTTTTCCCAGTCACGACGT
TGTAAAACGACGGCCAGTGAATTGTAATACGACTCACTATAGGGCGAATTGGAGCTCCACCGCGGTGGCG
GCCGCTCTAGAACTAGTGGATCCCCCGGTCTCGGGAAGATGAAAATAAGAAAAACATTTGACAAAAAAAG
CACCGACTCGGTGCCACTTTTTCAAGTTGATAACGGACTAGCCTTATTTTAACTTGCTATTTCTAGCTCT
AAAACAGGTCTTCTCGAAGACCCAAGGACGAGGGGAAAAAAGGTTGTATATATACTTTGCGCTTTCAATC
CTTGCTCTAGCGATGCATAAAGGATATTCAAGAAGGATTTTTTGCCTGAGTGTGACTGTTATAAGGTTTT
GATCCTGCCGTAACTCACGCTAATGTGATGTTTCATAAACTTTTCAACATTTCTTGTATTGCTTCATCTC
TTTTTTAATCAAAAGTTACTATTCATTGTAATACGTTGAAATATCAAAAAAGAATAAACAGTTTTCCTAT
GATTAATTCAAAAACAGAGTTTTCTAGAATAACCAAGAGCCAAACCGCTTCAGTGTATATGTGGAGAGTG
AGACCGGGCTGCAGGAATTCGATATCAAGCTTATCGATACCGTCGACCTCGAGGGGGGGCCCGGTACCAG
CTTTTGTTCCCTTTAGTGAGGGTTAATTTCGAGCTTGGCGTAATCATGGTCATAGCTGTTTCCTGTGTGA
AATTGTTATCCGCTCACAATTCCACACAACATACGAGCCGGAAGCATAAAGTGTAAAGCCTGGGGTGCCT
AATGAGTGAGCTAACTCACATTAATTGCGTTGCGCTCACTGCCCGCTTTCCAGTCGGGAAACCTGTCGTG
CCAGCTGCATTAATGAATCGGCCAACGCGCGGGGAGAGGCGGTTTGCGTATTGGGCGCTCTTCCGCTTCC
TCGCTCACTGACTCGCTGCGCTCGGTCGTTCGGCTGCGGCGAGCGGTATCAGCTCACTCAAAGGCGGTAA
TACGGTTATCCACAGAATCAGGGGATAACGCAGGAAAGAACATGTGAGCAAAAGGCCAGCAAAAGGCCAG
GAACCGTAAAAAGGCCGCGTTGCTGGCGTTTTTCCATAGGCTCCGCCCCCCTGACGAGCATCACAAAAAT
CGACGCTCAAGTCAGAGGTGGCGAAACCCGACAGGACTATAAAGATACCAGGCGTTTCCCCCTGGAAGCT
CCCTCGTGCGCTCTCCTGTTCCGACCCTGCCGCTTACCGGATACCTGTCCGCCTTTCTCCCTTCGGGAAG
CGTGGCGCTTTCTCATAGCTCACGCTGTAGGTATCTCAGTTCGGTGTAGGTCGTTCGCTCCAAGCTGGGC
TGTGTGCACGAACCCCCCGTTCAGCCCGACCGCTGCGCCTTATCCGGTAACTATCGTCTTGAGTCCAACC
CGGTAAGACACGACTTATCGCCACTGGCAGCAGCCACTGGTAACAGGATTAGCAGAGCGAGGTATGTAGG
CGGTGCTACAGAGTTCTTGAAGTGGTGGCCTAACTACGGCTACACTAGAAGAACAGTATTTGGTATCTGC
GCTCTGCTGAAGCCAGTTACCTTCGGAAAAAGAGTTGGTAGCTCTTGATCCGGCAAACAAACCACCGCTG
GTAGCGGTGGTTTTTTTGTTTGCAAGCAGCAGATTACGCGCAGAAAAAAAGGATCTCAAGAAGATCCTTT
GATCTTTTCTACGGGGTCTGACGCTCAGTGGAACGAAAACTCACGTTAAGGGATTTTGGTCATGAGATTA
TCAAAAAGGATCTTCACCTAGATCCTTTTAAATTAAAAATGAAGTTTTAAATCAATCTAAAGTATATATG
AGTAAACTTGGTCTGACAGTTACCAATGCTTAATCAGTGAGGCACCTATCTCAGCGATCTGTCTATTTCG
TTCATCCATAGTTGCCTGACTCCCCGTCGTGTAGATAACTACGATACGGGAGGGCTTACCATCTGGCCCC
AGTGCTGCAATGATACCGCGAGATCCACGCTCACCGGCTCCAGATTTATCAGCAATAAACCAGCCAGCCG
GAAGGGCCGAGCGCAGAAGTGGTCCTGCAACTTTATCCGCCTCCATCCAGTCTATTAATTGTTGCCGGGA
AGCTAGAGTAAGTAGTTCGCCAGTTAATAGTTTGCGCAACGTTGTTGCCATTGCTACAGGCATCGTGGTG
TCACGCTCGTCGTTTGGTATGGCTTCATTCAGCTCCGGTTCCCAACGATCAAGGCGAGTTACATGATCCC
CCATGTTGTGCAAAAAAGCGGTTAGCTCCTTCGGTCCTCCGATCGTTGTCAGAAGTAAGTTGGCCGCAGT
GTTATCACTCATGGTTATGGCAGCACTGCATAATTCTCTTACTGTCATGCCATCCGTAAGATGCTTTTCT
GTGACTGGTGAGTACTCAACCAAGTCATTCTGAGAATAGTGTATGCGGCGACCGAGTTGCTCTTGCCCGG
CGTCAATACGGGATAATACCGCGCCACATAGCAGAACTTTAAAAGTGCTCATCATTGGAAAACGTTCTTC
GGGGCGAAAACTCTCAAGGATCTTACCGCTGTTGAGATCCAGTTCGATGTAACCCACTCGTGCACCCAAC
TGATCTTCAGCATCTTTTACTTTCACCAGCGTTTCTGGGTGAGCAAAAACAGGAAGGCAAAATGCCGCAA
AAAAGGGAATAAGGGCGACACGGAAATGTTGAATACTCATACTCTTCCTTTTTCAATATTATTGAAGCAT
TTATCAGGGTTATTGTCTCATGAGCGGATACATATTTGAATGTATTTAGAAAAATAAACAAATAGGGGTT
CCGCGCACATTTCCCCGAAAAGTGCCAC
